>Addgene plasmid #131618 | Opie2-NeoR[traF]+Opie2-PuroR[dsxM] | addgene full sequence | sequence record 257725 | Addgene NGS Result
TATCCACAGAATCAGGGGATAACGCAGGAAAGAACATGTGAGCAAAAGGCCAGCAAAAGGCCAGGAACCG
TAAAAAGGCCGCGTTGCTGGCGTTTTTCCATAGGCTCCGCCCCCCTGACGAGCATCACAAAAATCGACGC
TCAAGTCAGAGGTGGCGAAACCCGACAGGACTATAAAGATACCAGGCGTTTCCCCCTGGAAGCTCCCTCG
TGCGCTCTCCTGTTCCGACCCTGCCGCTTACCGGATACCTGTCCGCCTTTCTCCCTTCGGGAAGCGTGGC
GCTTTCTCATAGCTCACGCTGTAGGTATCTCAGTTCGGTGTAGGTCGTTCGCTCCAAGCTGGGCTGTGTG
CACGAACCCCCCGTTCAGCCCGACCGCTGCGCCTTATCCGGTAACTATCGTCTTGAGTCCAACCCGGTAA
GACACGACTTATCGCCACTGGCAGCAGCCACTGGTAACAGGATTAGCAGAGCGAGGTATGTAGGCGGTGC
TACAGAGTTCTTGAAGTGGTGGCCTAACTACGGCTACACTAGAAGAACAGTATTTGGTATCTGCGCTCTG
CTGAAGCCAGTTACCTTCGGAAAAAGAGTTGGTAGCTCTTGATCCGGCAAACAAACCACCGCTGGTAGCG
GTGGTTTTTTTGTTTGCAAGCAGCAGATTACGCGCAGAAAAAAAGGATCTCAAGAAGATCCTTTGATCTT
TTCTACGGGGTCTGACGCTCAGTGGAACGAAAACTCACGTTAAGGGATTTTGGTCATGAGATTATCAAAA
AGGATCTTCACCTAGATCCTTTTAAATTAAAAATGAAGTTTTAAATCAATCTAAAGTATATATGAGTAAA
CTTGGTCTGACAGTTACCAATGCTTAATCAGTGAGGCACCTATCTCAGCGATCTGTCTATTTCGTTCATC
CATAGTTGCCTGACTCCCCGTCGTGTAGATAACTACGATACGGGAGGGCTTACCATCTGGCCCCAGTGCT
GCAATGATACCGCGAGACCCACGCTCACCGGCTCCAGATTTATCAGCAATAAACCAGCCAGCCGGAAGGG
CCGAGCGCAGAAGTGGTCCTGCAACTTTATCCGCCTCCATCCAGTCTATTAATTGTTGCCGGGAAGCTAG
AGTAAGTAGTTCGCCAGTTAATAGTTTGCGCAACGTTGTTGCCATTGCTACAGGCATCGTGGTGTCACGC
TCGTCGTTTGGTATGGCTTCATTCAGCTCCGGTTCCCAACGATCAAGGCGAGTTACATGATCCCCCATGT
TGTGCAAAAAAGCGGTTAGCTCCTTCGGTCCTCCGATCGTTGTCAGAAGTAAGTTGGCCGCAGTGTTATC
ACTCATGGTTATGGCAGCACTGCATAATTCTCTTACTGTCATGCCATCCGTAAGATGCTTTTCTGTGACT
GGTGAGTACTCAACCAAGTCATTCTGAGAATAGTGTATGCGGCGACCGAGTTGCTCTTGCCCGGCGTCAA
TACGGGATAATACCGCGCCACATAGCAGAACTTTAAAAGTGCTCATCATTGGAAAACGTTCTTCGGGGCG
AAAACTCTCAAGGATCTTACCGCTGTTGAGATCCAGTTCGATGTAACCCACTCGTGCACCCAACTGATCT
TCAGCATCTTTTACTTTCACCAGCGTTTCTGGGTGAGCAAAAACAGGAAGGCAAAATGCCGCAAAAAAGG
GAATAAGGGCGACACGGAAATGTTGAATACTCATACTCTTCCTTTTTCAATATTATTGAAGCATTTATCA
GGGTTATTGTCTCATGAGCGGATACATATTTGAATGTATTTAGAAAAATAAACAAATAGGGGTTCCGCGC
ACATTTCCCCGAAAAGTGCCACCTGACGTCTAAGAAACCATTATTATCATGACATTAACCTATAAAAATA
GGCGTATCACGAGGCCCTTTCGTCTCGCGCGTTTCGGTGATGACGGTGAAAACCTCTGACACATGCAGCT
CCCGGAGACGGTCACAGCTTGTCTGTAAGCGGATGCCGGGAGCAGACAAGCCCGTCAGGGCGCGTCAGCG
GGTGTTGGCGGGTGTCGGGGCTGGCTTAACTATGCGGCATCAGAGCAGATTGTACTGAGAGTGCACCATA
TGCGGTGTGAAATACCGCACAGATGCGTAAGGAGAAAATACCGCATCAGGCGCCATTCGCCATTCAGGCT
GCGCAACTGTTGGGAAGGGCGATCGGTGCGGGCCTCTTCGCTATTACGCCAGCTGGCGAAAGGGGGATGT
GCTGCAAGGCGATTAAGTTGGGTAACGCCAGGGTTTTCCCAGTCACGACGTTGTAAAACGACGGCCAGTG
CCAAGCTTTGTTTAAAAATATAACAAAATTGTGATCCCACAAAATGAAGTGGGGCAAAATCAAATAATTA
ATAGTGTCCGTAAACTTGTTGGTCTTCAACTTTTTGAGGAACACGTTGGACGGCAAATCCGTGACTATAA
CACAAGTTGATTTAATAATTTTAGCCAACACGTCGGGCTGCGTGTTTTTTGCCGACGCGTCTGTGTACAC
GTTGATTAACTGGTCGATTAAACTGTTGAAATAATTTAATTTTTGGTTCTTCTTTAAATCTGTGATGAAA
TTTTTTAAAATAACTTTAAATTCTTCATTGGTAAAAAATGCCACGTTTTGCAACTTGTGAGGGTCTAATA
TGAGGTCAAACTCAGTAGGAGTTTTATCCAAAAAAGAAAACATGATTACGTCTGTACACGAACGCGTATT
AACGCAGAGTGCAAAGTATAAGAGGGTTAAAAAATATATTTTACGCACCATATACGCATCGGGTTGATAT
CGTTAATATGGATCAATTTGAACAGTTGATTAACGTGTCTCTGCTCAAGTCTTTGATCAAAACGCAAATC
GACGAAAATGTGTCGGACAATATCAAGTCGATGAGCGAAAAACTAAAAAGGCTAGAATACGACAATCTCA
CAGACAGCGTTGAGATATACGGTATTCACGACAGCAGGCTGAATAATAAAAAAATTAGAAACTATTATTT
AACCCTAGAAAGATAATCATATTGTGACGTACGTTAAAGATAATCATGCGTAAAATTGACGCATGTGTTT
TATCGGTCTGTATATCGAGGTTTATTTATTAATTTGAATAGATATTAAGTTTTATTATATTTACACTTAC
ATACTAATAATAAATTCAACAAACAATTTATTTATGTTTATTTATTTATTAAAAAAAAACAAAAACTCAA
AATTTCTTCTATAAAGTAACAAAACTTTTAAACATTCTCTCTTTTACAAAAATAAACTTATTTTGTACTT
TAAAAACAGTCATGTTGTATTATAAAATAAGTAATTAGCTTAACTTATACATAATAGAAACAAATTATAC
TTATTAGTCAGTCAGAAACAACTTTGGCACATATCAATATTATGCTCTCGACAAATAACTTTTTTGCATT
TTTTGCACGATGCATTTGCCTTTCGCCTTATTTTAGAGGGGCAGTAAGTACAGTAAGTACGTTTTTTCAT
TACTGGCTCTTCAGTACTGTCATCTGATGTACCAGGCACTTCATTTGGCAAAATATTAGAGATATTATCG
CGCAAATATCTCTTCAAAGTAGGAGCTTCTAAACGCTTACGCATAAACGATGACGTCAGGCTCATGTAAA
GGTTTCTCATAAATTTTTTGCGACTTTGAACCTTTTCTCCCTTGCTACTGACATTATGGCTGTATATAAT
AAAAGAATTTATGCAGGCAATGTTTATCATTCCGTACAATAATGCCATAGGCCACCTATTCGTCTTCCTA
CTGCAGGTCATCACAGAACACATTTGGTCTAGCGTGTCCACTCCGCCTTTAGTTTGATTATAATACATAA
CCATTTGCGGTTTACCGGTACTTTCGTTGATAGAAGCATCCTCATCACAAGATGATAATAAGTATACCAT
CTTAGCTGGCTTCGGTTTATATGAGACGAGAGTAAGGGGTCCGTCAAAACAAAACATCGATGTTCCCACT
GGCCTGGAGCGACTGTTTTTCAGTACTTCCGGTATCTCGCGTTTGTTTGATCGCACGGTTCCCACAATGG
TTAATTCGAGCTCGCCCGGGGTTTATTTAAATCGGGCCCCCCCTCGACATGATCCAGACATGATAAGATA
CATTGATGAGTTTGGACAAACCACAACTAGAATGCAGTGAAAAAAATGCTTTATTTGTGAAATTTGTGAT
GCTATTGCTTTATTTGTAACCATTATAAGCTGCAATAAACAAGTTTCGAGGTCGAAGATCTCTCAGGCAC
CGGGCTTGCGGGTCATGCACCAGGTGCGCGGTCCTTCGGGCACCTCGACGTCGGCGGTGACGGTGAAGCC
GAGCCGCTCGTAGAAGGGGAGGTTGCGGGGCGCGGAGGTCTCCAGGAAGGCGGGCACCCCGGCGCGCTCG
GCCGCCTCCACTCCGGGGAGCACGACGGCGCTGCCCAGACCCTTGCCCTGGTGGTCGGGCGAGACGCCGA
CGGTGGCCAGGAACCACGCGGGCTCCTTGGGCCGGTGCGGCGCCAGGAGGCCTTCCATCTGTTGCTGCGC
GGCCAGCCGGGAACCGCTCAACTCGGCCATGCGCGGGCCGATCTCGGCGAACACCGCCCCCGCTTCGACG
CTCTCCGGCGTGGTCCAGACCGCCACCGCGGCGCCGTCGTCCGCGACCCACACCTTGCCGATGTCGAGCC
CGACGCGCGTGAGGAAGAGTTCTTGCAGCTCGGTGACCCGCTCGATGTGGCGGTCCGGATCGACGGTGTG
GCGCGTGGCGGGGTAGTCGGCGAACGCGGCGGCGAGGGTGCGTACGGCCCTGGGGACGTCGTCGCGGGTG
GCGAGGCGCACCGTGGGCTTGTACTCGGTCTGGGGATTAACAGAAGTTATGCGATTAAAACTTGGCAGAT
GTATTTTTTGACTCCAAAATAATGGTAAGCATCTGAAAACTTGTGAAATTTTCGGGATTACTTATACTTA
TCGTTATACACAGTACACAAAGCACAAAGGAACACTAATACTAATACTAATTATACGAGTTTTTATTATT
TCTATATTTAGACGAAAAAAGGTAATAATAAATTCGTTCTTTTCTTAATGTCATCTACTTTTATAGTATA
CAAGATTCGTTTAATTTAAAAGATTGGAAAAAGTTTATAATTTTTCTCCTAACTGATTTCGCATCTGGTA
GTTGAGGACCTCAATTACAGCGTTCTCTCTTTTTCGTGCTTAATTAAATATAGCTTTACAAATGAGAACA
AAAAATAAAAGGGTTCACTTTCCGGAAAACACCTTAATAACTTAAACATAATCCAGTGATTGCTTGACGG
TATACCACATCGTTAATTTAACACACTTTTTATGGAAAATAGAGCAGAGCAGTTTAAAGTTGTGGCTGGC
GGCCATGGCATTAACTATGGCCGCACTTAATGTCTATGCCACCCGACCAAGATGTGCGCCATTTTGGAAG
GCACATGAGGAACCTGGGGTCCCAGTTCCCCAGGCCCGAACTCCAAGCACGGGCCCACCTATGGCCCCGG
AATGCACTTTATGTGCAACCTTCGCACGGTGCTCACATAATAAACCCTCCGCTGCTTCCTCCAAAGTGCC
ACGCCCCCAGATCGACGACCACATCCCGCTTCCAGTCCCAGTTGGAGCTTCGGCTGGCTAGAGCCTTTGT
CTTACGCTGACTCCCCGCCTTATCTGCGTGGCAAAAACTTTTCAAAATTTTACTGCTTGCTGCAACATCA
AAATGCCAAGTTTTTACGATTACGCTGCTGCTGCTGCTGCAATTTTACTTAATTTTAATGGGATTTTTTC
TTCCGCCAACTGCAGAATGCATTAAACAGGGCCAGAGCATACGAGAGAGAATTACGCATGAGCGTGCCTC
CCCTTTGTGGCCCCCTTCCTTGGGTTGAAGAGTTCCCTCCTCGGAGGACGCACAAGTATCGAAGTGGAAG
GAGTGAAATCGGTGGAGTTGGAGTCGAAGGTACAGTCCATGCCAGACCCAGACCCAGACCCAGACCCAAC
CTAGTCGCAACTAATGCCGCCCGCCCATTGTGCGATTTGACGAAATAATAAAAAGTCGTAAAAAGTTGTG
ACCCAGGTTGCTGATGGATGGAGCGGGTCGGGGTAAAAGGAGCAAGTTAAGCTGCCCTCCAGACCGGGCA
TTCTGGTACTTGTTAATATATAGGCAACTCTCATTGGGTTTGTCCATAAACCGAGTCTTGATGTTGGGGG
TAATTAGAGGAATGCATTTTCGAACAGGTTTGGCTTGGCCAGGAAGCGAAGTGACGACCTCTCAATCCGA
TTCCTGACTTGGTGTAATGAAATAAGTCAAGTGAAAATGGACATGGTATTTTCACTGTTGTTGCAGCAGG
AAGGAAATCATTCTTAAGCCATAAGAAGTTCTTCAAGTTGGTCGGAATATTGGTTAAATATGTGCCCGTT
GTCCACCAATTAGTTACTGTTAACTGTATTGTTCAAAGTCTACGCTATGATTTGATTGCATTGGGTAAAA
TTTTACTGGTTTTTCAATGTTATTAAAATAGTAGTAAACTATTTGATGACCTCGTTTAATCCGTAATCTT
TCTAAGCCTTCGTTTAAAGAAACTAGTTTTGCTTGCTCCATCCAAAGGTCTATAATCTATGCTTTTGCAG
GCCACAAAACCTCGACAATAAGTTTCCAGTCGAACTGTCAAGACAGTCCAGTCCAGTACAGCCCGATTGC
GCTGGAATCCTTTATGACAAACTGCTTGCTTATTATTTAGCGAGCCAGGACCGTGGCCATGATGAATCTA
TATTGTCCTAAGGAGGCCATGGCTATGCATGTGGATCAGATGTCTGGCACAAGTGGCAGCTTGTAAGTCG
TGGGGCAGTAAAAATGACAGTAGCGAAACTAGATGGGAAACGGGGAGCGGTCGCGAAGTGGAGTGGAGTG
CAAGTTGACGCTGCACAAATATTTTACGATCCGCCCACAATATGAAGTCGTAAAGTTGGAAATTTTTGCT
TCCTGCTGCCGCTCGGTCTGCGCTTTCCTATAGTTTTTAATAAGCATTGGTAAATGTTTGGGATGAAAGT
GGCAAGGAATTTGTTCTAGACTCGTTGAGCCGAGCCGAGCTGAGCTGAGCTGCTGGGTTGGGCCGGGCTG
GGCTGGGCAGCCACATATGAGGACGTTGACGATGATGATGATGATACGGCCCGCAGCTCGTTATGGCGCC
CCGTACAAAATGGTATACTAGCGAGTCTATTTTTTATGGGAAAACAAAGAAAGGCGTCGCTGGAAATATG
ACAACGCAGGGATGAGGCAGTGCGTCGTAAAATTGGGTCGAGGAGAGCGGTTGGATTCCATATGAATTTA
CTATACTATATGCTCTGAGTCATAAGATGATTTGCTCATCACACTATTTGAAAACAGTATATTAAGATCC
AGTTATCTACATATATCCATAGAGAGTTATTTTAAAGATTAATGGTTTATTATCTAATTACAAAAGTGAG
GTAAATTCATTGATCGTAAATGAATGTATGTATAAATGTTTCAAGAAATTTAAAGTCCTGCCTTAAAAAT
ATGATTATGAAATATGAAATCGTTATGAAACCTAGTTATCCTTATGAATGGGAAGAACATGATATGTATC
ATGTCATTTTGTTTATTGCTTAATTATTAAATATTGTCCAAGAAGCTTTTAACTTGGACTGTTTTAGAGG
GTTCTTGTATAGAAAAGGTAGGTTAACCAAATTTAGTTTTTAACGGACCTTGAATATTGCAATAAAACTT
TCGATTCGTTGGCATCAAATACCTTAACCGCTCGGCGATTCCTTTCTCTCTCTCTCTCTTTCACTTGCGC
ACATTTCAACCATAAACACTTTTAAGCTTTATGGTGGCCACATTTACACGTCGCCATTGCCTACCCACGG
TAACGCAGAGATTCTCCCTCCCAGATCGCCGGCGATACCTGAAATTTCATCGTGACGTGTTTAGTGCCGA
GGAGCGATGTCGAGCTGTTACGGCCGGAGCATTGCAGCTACCTGGTGGCGGACTAGAGTCGTTTAACCCA
GCTGGAGAAACTAAATCCGAATCTGCGAATCTCAGGCGTACACTTTGAGTAATCCATATCCATATTAATC
CATATTACTGATATACTAGTTACTATATTAAAAAAAAATATTTACAATTCTAAGGGGAGTCTAGTAAACT
ACAACTTATAAATGGATGCGATTTAAACTGAAGGTGAACACAAAATCGAAGATGAATTCACTGAATGCAT
TTCTCGCAGTGCAGGCCTTTGGCAATGGTGTTGGCAGTGTCGTAAATTTTTCGCATGCATTTTTCGGTTT
AATGATGCATTTACGATCCGAGCAGCAGTGGCGACACAAGTTACTTTCAGCTCCCAGATCCCACTTCCCA
CATCCTTCATCCCGGCTCCCAACTCCAACTCGGCAAAACTTCAGCTGATGATGCTGGGACGTGCAATGGT
AATGGATTCGAGAAATGGCAACAACTTGAAAAGCAATCGTTACCAGTTTAATGTCATCAACAAAACAAAC
AACAGCTGATACTTCCAGTTCAGTGATTCAATTCGCATATCCGAGGGTTTATGTTTCAGTTTCAGATTCA
GTTTCCAATTCATCATCTCATCTCATCATCTCAGCGAGGCCGATTTTGTTTAAGGAAAATAGTTTATTTC
TGACATTTCAGGTCTATCCTTTTTATAATATTCCGTTGGGCTAAATCTTACTTAAGGTCGTAACAATATT
TTACAATGTCAATAAGAATTTTCGTTGTAATGCAATATTACAATTAGAGTTTCGCAAGACATCGATGAAA
CACTAACTTAAATATATTTGTAATTTGTGCACTATCTCACAACAGTTTTGATACCCAGACCCCCGGAAAG
TAGTTATCATTTCTTCAAGGGTTACTATGCAATTGCCTTGCTAAGATACAAATTCACACGCAAAGAAGAA
ATTTGAGATTGGCTTGTATGCCTATTCGAATGAGTGTGTATATCCTAGTTTTCTTCTCGATCCCCTTTGT
TGATCAATTTAGTGCTGCTTACGAAAGAAACATTATTTTGTACTTAGATTCAGTTAAGTACTTAAGTAAA
CAATAAAAGCATAAATGACTGAAGTGAGGCGCTTTCAATGGCTTTAATTAGACTGTGATTAGCCCAATAA
ACTGAGTAATGCCAAACTTAAATAAGGTTAAACTAAAGCTATACAACCGATGCGCAGATTTGTGATGCGA
ACGTGTTGAAATGTTGATCGTTGATTTGGCGTGCGTATTTCGAATATTTTTTAAAAACGTTTACTACATT
TTGTCCTTTGTCCTTTGATTATATTATTCGTTGGCGGCAAGGGCTATGTTGATTGTTGATTAGATCCGTT
TGCGGATTGTTGATTGAAGAGAAGAGAATGTTGATTGTAGATTGAGATTATTAACATTGAGGCCAGACAT
CTCAGCACGGGGTAATGTTGATTGAAGAAAGCTGACGCGTAGAACGGCTGTCACACATCGACATATTTGG
CTTGTTGATTGAAGATAGTCCAAGTCGCGCTTTAGTTTACCGATAAATTCGATTTATTTACAGAGGTTTT
GCTCCATAAAACTCTAAGTTACTCAACTCTAAGTTATAAAAGTTAATTTCGCGCGATTTCACCGAAGCAT
TAAGCTAATATGTGATGCTGAACAATAATAAATATCGGGGCAAAGTAGTATTCGTTACTCTAGTTAATGA
AAAATTATCATCCACATTGCCGCGTTGTGTTGCGCAGCTCACCCCCGTCATAGATATTCAAATTATGTTG
ACGGGAGTACTCATTCACAACGTATTGGCCTGGTTTAGATCAGATCGAGAGACATTCGGCATTTTATTAT
ACAATTTCACTTCACAGCCAGTTGATTGGCTTGGCAGTGGAGTGATCACTGAATCACTGATCAACAGACT
TACCATCACCAGAGACAGGTTGCGGCGGCGGTTGGATGGCGTGGGCGCGTTGGCGTTGTTGGACCGGCTC
ATGTTGTGTCGCTGTAACAGATGCTGTTCAACTGTGTTTACCAGATCGTTGCGGGCTGTATTTATAGGCG
CGATAAGCGGGACGGGCGCCTCGTGTCCGGTCACGCGCATGAGATAACGCGCGGCTGATATGGAGGCGCG
TCCTGTTCCGATAAGGAGTTGCGTCCGGCTGCGGTTAGCAACACAGGAAGCTGGCGTCCTGTCACGATAA
GACAACACTCGTCCGGTCCGATAATGTGATTCGTACGTGACAGGACGCGACCCGATAAGGCCGGCCTACG
TGACTGCCGACACGTACTTTTTTGCACTGCAAAAAGGTTCAATGTGTGGTAGTGTATTTGGAGCGTATAC
AACGGTGTAGACTATTTATGTAAAATAGTCTACGAAACGTAGAGTTTGTACTATGTATGGGCCCGCGTGC
AAAAGCGTGTTTTTTTGCAGTGCAAAAAAGTTGGTGGTGGGGAGGCCACCGAGTATGGGCGCGTTTAAAC
CGCGTAAAACACAATCAAGTATGAGTCATAAGCTGATGTCATGTTTTGCACACGGCTCATAACCGAACTG
GCTTTACGAGTAGAATTCTACTTGTAACGCACGATCAGTGGATGATGTCATTTGTTTTTCAAATCGAGAT
GATGTCATGTTTTGCACACGGCTCATAAACTCGCTTTACGAGTAGAATTCTACGTGTAACGCACGATCGA
TTGATGAGTCATTTGTTTTGCAATATGATATCATACAATATGACTCATTTGTTTTTCAAAACCGAACTTG
ATTTACGGGTAGAATTCTACTTGTAAAGCACAATCAAAAAGATGATGTCATTTGTTTTTCAAAACTGAAC
TCGCTTTACGAGTAGAATTCTACGTGTAAAACACAATCAAGAAATGATGTCATTTGTTATAAAAATAAAA
GCTGATGTCATGTTTTGCACATGGCTCATAACTAAACTCGCTTTACGGGTAGAATTCTACGCGCGTCGAT
GTCTTTGTGATGCGCGCGACATTTTTGTAGGTTATTGATAAAATGAACGGATACGTTGCCCGACATTATC
ATTAAATCCTTGGCGTAGAATTTGTCGGGTCCATTGTCCGTGTGCGCTAGCATGCCCGTAACGGACCTCG
TACTTTTGGCTTCAAAGGTTTTGCGCACAGACAAAATGTGCCACACTTGCAGCTCTGCATGTGTGCGCGT
TACCACAAATCCCAACGGCGCAGTGTACTTGTTGTATGCAAATAAATCTCGATAAAGGCGCGGCGCGCGA
ATGCAGCTGATCACGTACGCTCCTCGTGTTCCGTTCAAGGACGGTGTTATCGACCTCAGATTAATGTTTA
TCGGCCGACTGTTTTCGTATCCGCTCACCAAACGCGTTTTTGCATTAACATTGTATGTCGGCGGATGTTC
TATATCTAATTTGAATAAATAAACGATAACCGCGTTGGTTTTAGAGGGCATAATAAAAGAAATATTGTTA
TCGTGTTCGCCATTAGGGCAGTATAAATTGACGTTCATGTTGGATATTGTTTCAGTTGCAAGTTGACACT
GGCGGCGACAAGATCGTGAACAACCAAGTGACCTCGAGATGGTGCGCTCCTCCAAGAACGTCATCAAGGA
GTTCATGCGCTTCAAGGTGCGCATGGAGGGCACCGTGAACGGCCACGAGTTCGAGATCGAGGGCGAGGGC
GAGGGCCGCCCCTACGAGGGCCACAACACCGTGAAGCTGAAGGTGACCAAGGGCGGCCCCCTGCCCTTCG
CCTGGGACATCCTGTCCCCCCAGTTCCAGTACGGCTCCAAGGTGTACGTGAAGCACCCCGCCGACATCCC
CGACTACAAGAAGCTGTCCTTCCCCGAGGGCTTCAAGTGGGAGCGCGTGATGAACTTCGAGGACGGCGGC
GTGGTGACCGTGACCCAGGACTCCTCCCTGCAGGACGGCTGCTTCATCTACAAGGTGAAGTTCATCGGCG
TGAACTTCCCCTCCGACGGCCCCGTAATGCAGAAGAAGACCATGGGCTGGGAGGCCTCCACCGAGCGCCT
GTACCCCCGCGACGGCGTGCTGAAGGGCGAGATCCACAAGGCCCTGAAGCTGAAGGACGGCGGCCACTAC
CTGGTGGAGTTCAAGTCCATCTACATGGCCAAGAAGCCCGTGCAGCTGCCCGGCTACTACTACGTGGACT
CCAAGCTGGACATCACCTCCCACAACGAGGACTACACCATCGTGGAGCAGTACGAGCGCACCGAGGGCCG
CCACCACCTGTTCCTGTAGCGGCCGCGACTCTAGATCATAATCAGCCATACCACATTTGTAGAGGTTTTA
CTTGCTTTAAAAAACCTCCCACACCTCCCCCTGAACCTGAAACATAAAATGAATGCAATTGTTGTTGTTA
ACTTGTTTATTGCAGCTTATAATGGTTACAAATAAAGCAATAGCATCACAAATTTCACAAATAAAGCATT
TTTTTCACTGCATTCTAGTTGTGGTTTGTCCAAACTCATCAATGTATCTTAAAGCTTATCGATACGCGTA
CGGCGCGCCCGCGCCCATACTCGGTGGCCTCCCCACCACCAACTTTTTTGCACTGCAAAAAAACACGCTT
TTGCACGCGGGCCCATACATAGTACAAACTCTACGTTTCGTAGACTATTTTACATAAATAGTCTACACCG
TTGTATACGCTCCAAATACACTACCACACATTGAACCTTTTTGCAGTGCAAAAAAGTACGTGTCGGCAGT
CACGTAGGCCGGCCTTATCGGGTCGCGTCCTGTCACGTACGAATCACATTATCGGACCGGACGAGTGTTG
TCTTATCGTGACAGGACGCCAGCTTCCTGTGTTGCTAACCGCAGCCGGACGCAACTCCTTATCGGAACAG
GACGCGCCTCCATATCAGCCGCGCGTTATCTCATGCGCGTGACCGGACACGAGGCGCCCGTCCCGCTTAT
CGCGCCTATAAATACAGCCCGCAACGATCTGGTAAACACAGTTGAACAGCATCTGTTACAGCGACACAAC
ATGAGCCGGTCCAACAACGCCAACGCGCCCACGCCATCCAACCGCCGCCGCAACCTGTCTCTGGTGATGG
TACCCACTATATAGTATAACCGATCTGATCAGATTCTGATCCAGTGCCATCTTTTTGTTGTTTTTTTCTA
GTGTCATATTGTGTGAAATGTGAAATGGATGAGAATGAACGCTGGACGACCAGACAGAGAAAGAGAAGCT
AGGACAATAGGACTCTCAACTGCGCATTACGTGGATTCCGTCTCCGACGATGCGCCAAACACTATGCGTT
AGATGCATTGACTAACCGCACACTCTTTTCACATAGATTGAACAAGACGGACTGCACGCCGGATCTCCTG
CCGCCTGGGTGGAACGCCTCTTCGGTTACGATTGGGCTCAGCAAACTATTGGTTGCTCGGACGCCGCTGT
GTTCCGTCTGAGTGCCCAGGGGAGGCCGGTGTTGTTCGTCAAGACCGACCTGTCTGGCGCCCTGAACGAG
CTGCAAGATGAAGCCGCTCGTTTGTCATGGCTGGCTACCACTGGAGTGCCTTGCGCCGCTGTCCTGGACG
TGGTCACTGAGGCCGGCAGGGATTGGCTGCTCTTGGGTGAAGTGCCGGGACAGGACCTGCTCTCCAGCCA
CCTGGCTCCTGCTGAGAAGGTCTCGATCATGGCCGATGCTATGCGCCGTCTCCATACGTTGGACCCCGCC
ACATGCCCATTCGATCACCAAGCTAAGCATCGCATCGAGAGGGCCCGCACGCGCATGGAAGCTGGACTCG
TGGACCAGGACGATTTGGATGAGGAACACCAAGGGCTGGCTCCCGCTGAGCTGTTCGCTCGTCTCAAGGC
TTCCATGCCCGACGGAGAGGACCTGGTGGTCACCCACGGCGACGCTTGCCTCCCCAACATCATGGTGGAG
AATGGCCGCTTCAGCGGTTTCATTGATTGCGGACGCCTGGGAGTCGCTGACCGTTACCAAGATATCGCCC
TGGCTACCCGCGACATTGCCGAGGAACTGGGCGGCGAGTGGGCTGATCGCTTCCTCGTGTTGTACGGCAT
CGCCGCTCCAGACTCTCAAAGGATTGCCTTCTACCGCTTGCTGGATGAGTTCTTCTAAAGATCTTCGACC
TCGAAACTTGTTTATTGCAGCTTATAATGGTTACAAATAAAGCAATAGCATCACAAATTTCACAAATAAA
GCATTTTTTTCACTGCATTCTAGTTGTGGTTTGTCCAAACTCATCAATGTATCTTATCATGTCTGGATCA
TGTCGAGGGGGGGCCCGCCTAGGCCGGCCGATCTCGGATCTGACAATGTTCAGTGCAGAGACTCGGCTAC
GCCTCGTGGACTTTGAAGTTGACCAACAATGTTTATTCTTACCTCTAATAGTCCTCTGTGGCAAGGTCAA
GATTCTGTTAGAAGCCAATGAAGAACCTGGTTGTTCAATAACATTTTGTTCGTCTAATATTTCACTACCG
CTTGACGTTGGCTGCACTTCATGTACCTCATCTATAAACGCTTCTTCTGTATCGCTCTGGACGTCATCTT
CACTTACGTGATCTGATATTTCACTGTCAGAATCCTCACCAACAAGCTCGTCATCGCTTTGCAGAAGAGC
AGAGAGGATATGCTCATCGTCTAAAGAACTACCCATTTTATTATATATTAGTCACGATATCTATAACAAG
AAAATATATATATAATAAGTTATCACGTAAGTAGAACATGAAATAACAATATAATTATCGTATGAGTTAA
ATCTTAAAAGTCACGTAAAAGATAATCATGCGTCATTTTGACTCACGCGGTCGTTATAGTTCAAAATCAG
TGACACTTACCGCATTGACAAGCACGCCTCACGGGAGCTCCAAGCGGCGACTGAGATGTCCTAAATGCAC
AGCGACGGATTCGCGCTATTTAGAAAGAGAGAGCAATATTTCAAGAATGCATGCGTCAATTTTACGCAGA
CTATCTTTCTAGGGTTAAAAAAGATTTGCGCTTTACTCGACCTAAACTTTAAACACGTCATAGAATCTTC
GTTTGACAAAAACCACATTGTGGCCAAGCTGTGTGACGCGACGCGCGCTAAAGAATGGCAAACCAAGTCG
CGCGAGCGTCGACTCTAGAGGATCCCCGGGTACCGAGCTCGAATTCGTAATCATGTCATAGCTGTTTCCT
GTGTGAAATTGTTATCCGCTCACAATTCCACACAACATACGAGCCGGAAGCATAAAGTGTAAAGCCTGGG
GTGCCTAATGAGTGAGCTAACTCACATTAATTGCGTTGCGCTCACTGCCCGCTTTCCAGTCGGGAAACCT
GTCGTGCCAGCTGCATTAATGAATCGGCCAACGCGCGGGGAGAGGCGGTTTGCGTATTGGGCGCTCTTCC
GCTTCCTCGCTCACTGACTCGCTGCGCTCGGTCGTTCGGCTGCGGCGAGCGGTATCAGCTCACTCAAAGG
CGGTAATACGGT
Features (pLannotate 1.2.2; 28 found; start..end, strand, type, name):
     95..683     -  rep_origin     ori: high-copy-number ColE1/pMB1/pBR322/pUC origin of replication
    854..1714    -  CDS            AmpR: β-lactamase; bla; confers resistance to ampicillin, carbenicillin, and related antibiotics
   1715..1819    -  promoter       AmpR promoter: bla
   1914..1949    +  CDS            rop (fragment): Rop protein, which maintains plasmids at low copy number; rop
   2051..2150    +  misc_feature   bom (fragment): basis of mobility region from pBR322
   2156..2310    -  CDS            lacZα (fragment): LacZα fragment of β-galactosidase; lacZ fragment
   2314..2781    -  CDS            LEF-9 (fragment): LEF9_NPVAC - Experimental evidence at protein level: Swiss-Prot protein existence level 1. Component of the viral DNA-dependent RNA polymerase which is composed of four equimolar subunits of LEF-4, LEF-8, LEF-9, and p47. Plays an essential role in late and very late gene expression. From Autographa californica nuclear polyhedrosis virus (AcMNPV).
   2808..3011    +  CDS            FP (fragment): FP25_NPVAC - Experimental evidence at protein level: Swiss-Prot protein existence level 1. From Autographa californica nuclear polyhedrosis virus (AcMNPV).
   4111..4245    -  polyA_signal   SV40 poly(A) signal: SV40 polyadenylation signal
   4263..4860    -  CDS            PuroR (fragment): puromycin N-acetyltransferase; pac from Streptomyces; confers resistance to puromycin
   9947..10012   -  CDS            IE2 (fragment): VIE2_NPVOP - Protein inferred from homology: Swiss-Prot protein existence level 3. RING-finger E3 ubiquitin ligase that plays an important regulatory role during the initial stages of infection. Migrates to specific nuclear foci early in infection supposely to prepare the sites for viral replication by targeting and ubiquitinating host proteins. From Orgyia pseudotsugata multicapsid polyhedrosis virus (OpMNPV).
  10026..10486   -  promoter       OpIE-2 promoter (fragment): immediate-early gene 2 from the Orgyia pseudotsugata multicapsid nucleopolyhedrovirus; strong constitutive baculovirus promoter for insect cell expression
  10501..10983   +  enhancer       hr5 enhancer: Autographa californica hr5; baculovirus early transcription enhancer
  10987..11578   +  promoter       IE1 promoter: promoter of the ie1 gene from the baculovirus Autographa californica
  11589..12269   +  CDS            DsRed1: wild-type DsRed mammalian codon-optimized
  12284..12367   +  CDS            large T antigen (fragment): large T antigen from SV40 (simian virus 40)
  12390..12511   +  polyA_signal   SV40 poly(A) signal: SV40 polyadenylation signal
  12547..13007   +  promoter       OpIE-2 promoter (fragment): immediate-early gene 2 from the Orgyia pseudotsugata multicapsid nucleopolyhedrovirus; strong constitutive baculovirus promoter for insect cell expression
  13021..13086   +  CDS            IE2 (fragment): VIE2_NPVOP - Protein inferred from homology: Swiss-Prot protein existence level 3. RING-finger E3 ubiquitin ligase that plays an important regulatory role during the initial stages of infection. Migrates to specific nuclear foci early in infection supposely to prepare the sites for viral replication by targeting and ubiquitinating host proteins. From Orgyia pseudotsugata multicapsid polyhedrosis virus (OpMNPV).
  13337..14125   +  CDS            neo: KKA2_KLEPN - Also known as kan, nptII. Experimental evidence at protein level: Swiss-Prot protein existence level 1. Resistance to kanamycin, neomycin, paromomycin, ribostamycin, butirosin and gentamicin B. From Klebsiella pneumoniae.
  14145..14279   +  polyA_signal   SV40 poly(A) signal: SV40 polyadenylation signal
  14995..15135   +  CDS            FP (fragment): FP25_NPVAC - Experimental evidence at protein level: Swiss-Prot protein existence level 1. From Autographa californica nuclear polyhedrosis virus (AcMNPV).
  15128..15166   -  misc_feature   MCS (fragment): pUC18/19 multiple cloning site
  15197..15219   -  protein_bind   lac operator (fragment): The lac repressor binds to the lac operator to inhibit transcription in E. coli. This inhibition can be relieved by adding lactose or isopropyl-β-D-thiogalactopyranoside (IPTG). lac repressor encoded by lacI
  15223..15253   -  promoter       lac promoter: promoter for the E. coli lac operon
  15268..15289   -  protein_bind   CAP binding site: CAP binding activates transcription in the presence of cAMP. E. coli catabolite activator protein
  15302..15394   -  CDS            lacI (fragment): lac repressor; lacI; The lac repressor binds to the lac operator to inhibit transcription in E. coli. This inhibition can be relieved by adding lactose or isopropyl-β-D-thiogalactopyranoside (IPTG).
  15396..15482   -  rep_origin     RSF ori (fragment): Plasmids containing the RSF 1030 origin of replication can be propagated in E. coli cells that contain additional plasmids with compatible origins.
