[The description below was written by a language model from this plasmid's Addgene catalogue record and pLannotate feature annotations shown in this document.]
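Description:
Opie2-NeoR[traF]+Opie2-PuroR[dsxM] is a piggyBac-based insect expression and transgenesis plasmid of about 15.5 kb, built for drug-based sex sorting in Drosophila melanogaster. It is propagated in E. coli on a high-copy ColE1/pUC-type origin with ampicillin selection (AmpR and its bla promoter). The annotation software did not call the piggyBac terminal repeats by name. However, the short AcMNPV FP25 and LEF-9 fragments flanking the cargo are typical of the baculovirus DNA from which piggyBac was originally cloned. The remaining lacZα, lac promoter/operator, rop, bom and MCS fragments are cloning-vector remnants.

The cargo holds three transcription units. Two divergently oriented OpIE-2 baculovirus immediate-early promoters each drive a drug-resistance gene whose coding sequence is interrupted by a sex-specifically spliced fly intron, and each unit ends in an SV40 poly(A) signal. NeoR carries the female-specific transformer (tra) intron, so a functional neomycin phosphotransferase is produced only in females. PuroR carries the male-specific doublesex (dsx) intron, so functional puromycin N-acetyltransferase is produced only in males. The large unannotated stretch between the PuroR fragment and its promoter fits the size of the dsx-containing insert (about 5.7 kb), though the table does not label the intron itself. Between the two cassettes, an hr5 enhancer and IE1 promoter drive DsRed with an SV40 poly(A), marking transgenic animals of both sexes.

After germline integration, which for piggyBac vectors requires a separately supplied transposase, exposure to a neomycin-class drug should leave only females and exposure to puromycin only males. This supports a drug-inducible sex-separation method for insects.
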