Addgene plasmid #131618: Opie2-NeoR[traF]+Opie2-PuroR[dsxM]
Purpose: Expresses a functional NeoR only in females, a functional PuroR only in males, and dsRed in both genders.
Depositing lab: Omar Akbari. Depositing organization: University of California, San Diego (UCSD). Publication: A drug-inducible sex-separation technique for insects. Kandul NP, Liu J, Hsu AD, Hay BA, Akbari OS. Nat Commun. 2020 Apr 30;11(1):2106. doi: 10.1038/s41467-020-16020-2. PubMed 32355156.
Backbone
  Vector backbone: PiggyBac
  Backbone size w/o insert (bp): 5200
  Total vector size (bp): 15465
  Vector type: Insect Expression
Growth in bacteria
  Bacterial resistance: Ampicillin, 100 μg/mL
  Growth temperature: 37°C
  Growth strain: DH5alpha
  Copy number: High Copy
Gene/Insert 1
  Gene/Insert name: PuroR[dsxM] (alt name: PuroR with Dsx male-specific intron encoded into PuroR CSD.)
  Species: D. melanogaster (fly)
  Insert size (bp): 5680
  Promoter: Opie2
  Cloning method: Gibson Cloning
  Sequencing primers: 5′ CCAAGTTTTAATCGCATAACTTCTGTTAATCCCC; 3′ ggtgtcaggcaccgggcttgcgggtc
Gene/Insert 2
  Gene/Insert name: NeoR[traF] (alt name: NeoR with Tra female-specific intron encoded into NeoR CDS.)
  Species: D. melanogaster (fly)
  Insert size (bp): 1043
  Promoter: Opie2
  Cloning method: Gibson Cloning
  Sequencing primers: 5′ atgGTACCCACTATATAGTATAACCGATCTG; 3′ gatctTTAGAAGAACTCATCCAGCAAGCGGTAG
Terms and licenses: Academic/Nonprofit Terms; Industry Terms: Not Available to Industry
How to cite: Opie2-NeoR[traF]+Opie2-PuroR[dsxM] was a gift from Omar Akbari (Addgene plasmid # 131618 ; http://n2t.net/addgene:131618 ; RRID:Addgene_131618)
